Addgene plasmid #207616: pCS2-Opto-BMPR2a
Purpose: Zebrafish BMPR2a BMP receptor kinase domain and CTD fused to VfLOV
Depositing lab: Patrick Müller. Depositing organization: Friedrich Miescher Laboratory. Publication: Optogenetic investigation of BMP target gene expression diversity. Rogers KW, ElGamacy M, Jordan BM, Muller P. Elife. 2020 Nov 11;9:e58641. doi: 10.7554/eLife.58641. PubMed 33174840.
Backbone
  Vector backbone: pCS2+
  Backbone size w/o insert (bp): 4095
  Total vector size (bp): 7186
Growth in bacteria
  Bacterial resistance: Ampicillin, 100 μg/mL
  Growth temperature: 37°C
  Growth strain: DH5alpha
  Copy number: Unknown
Gene/Insert
  Gene/Insert name: BMPR2a kinase domain and CTD + VfLOV domain
  Species: D. rerio (zebrafish); Vaucheria frigida
  Insert size (bp): 3087
  Entrez Gene: bmpr2a
Terms and licenses: Academic/Nonprofit Terms; Industry Terms: Not Available to Industry
How to cite: pCS2-Opto-BMPR2a was a gift from Patrick Müller (Addgene plasmid # 207616 ; http://n2t.net/addgene:207616 ; RRID:Addgene_207616)
