[The description below was written by a language model from this plasmid's Addgene catalogue record and pLannotate feature annotations shown in this document.]
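Description:
pCS2-Opto-BMPR2a is a pCS2+-based expression plasmid of about 7.2 kb that encodes a light-responsive version of the zebrafish type II BMP receptor BMPR2a. It is propagated in E. coli through a high-copy ColE1/pUC-type origin and selected with ampicillin via the β-lactamase gene. An f1 origin and remnants of the lac promoter/operator and lacZα region are also carried over from the backbone.

The roughly 3.1 kb insert sits downstream of the simian CMV IE94 enhancer/promoter and an SP6 promoter, and is followed by the SV40 polyadenylation signal. This is the usual pCS2+ arrangement, which permits either direct expression in vertebrate cells or in vitro synthesis of mRNA from the SP6 promoter, for example for embryo injection. Flanking T7 (partial) and T3 promoters lie in the opposite orientation.

The open reading frame begins with a Src-derived N-myristoylation signal, which anchors the protein to the membrane. This is followed by the BMPR2a kinase domain and C-terminal domain, and then a LOV domain from the alga Vaucheria frigida (VfLOV). The automated annotation labels these segments by their closest database homologues, mouse Bmpr2 and Chlamydomonas phototropin, but the catalogue entry identifies them as the zebrafish and Vaucheria sequences.

LOV domains of this type respond to blue light, and here that response is presumably used to bring receptor kinase domains together and trigger BMP signalling without ligand. The associated publication concerns optogenetic investigation of BMP target gene expression. The depositor sequence and the repository's sequencing result show the same features in opposite orientations and differ by only three nucleotides in length.
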