Features (pLannotate 1.2.2; 17 found; start..end, strand, type, name):
     35..53      +  promoter       SP6 promoter: promoter for bacteriophage SP6 RNA polymerase
     98..139     +  CDS            myr: N-myristoylation signal from Src kinase (Pellman et al., 1985; Kaplan et al., 1988)
    185..2626    +  CDS            Bmpr2 (fragment): BMPR2_MOUSE - Experimental evidence at protein level: Swiss-Prot protein existence level 1. On ligand binding, forms a receptor complex consisting of two type II and two type I transmembrane serine/threonine kinases. Type II receptors phosphorylate and activate type I receptors which autophosphorylate, then bind and activate SMAD transcriptional regulators. Binds to BMP7, BMP2 and, less efficiently, BMP4. Binding is weak but enhanced by the presence of type I receptors for BMPs. Mediates induction of adipogenesis by GDF6 (PubMed:23527555). From Mus musculus (Mouse).
   2705..3061    +  CDS            PHOT (fragment): PHOT_CHLRE - Experimental evidence at protein level: Swiss-Prot protein existence level 1. Protein kinase that acts as a blue light photoreceptor (PubMed:15695460, PubMed:24285544). Required for non-photochemical quenching (NPQ), a mechanism that converts and dissipates the harmful excess absorbed light energy into heat and protect the photosynthetic apparatus from photo-oxidative damage (PubMed:27626383). Controls the energy-dependent chlorophyll fluorescence quenching (qE) activity of chlorophyll excited states by inducing the expression of the qE effector protein LHCSR3 in high light intens
   3213..3230    -  promoter       T7 promoter (fragment): promoter for bacteriophage T7 RNA polymerase
   3235..3369    -  polyA_signal   SV40 poly(A) signal: SV40 polyadenylation signal
   3482..3500    -  promoter       T3 promoter: promoter for bacteriophage T3 RNA polymerase
   3545..3561    -  protein_bind   lac operator: The lac repressor binds to the lac operator to inhibit transcription in E. coli. This inhibition can be relieved by adding lactose or isopropyl-β-D-thiogalactopyranoside (IPTG). lac repressor encoded by lacI
   3569..3599    -  promoter       lac promoter: promoter for the E. coli lac operon
   3614..3635    -  protein_bind   CAP binding site: CAP binding activates transcription in the presence of cAMP. E. coli catabolite activator protein
   3648..3740    -  CDS            lacI (fragment): lac repressor; lacI; The lac repressor binds to the lac operator to inhibit transcription in E. coli. This inhibition can be relieved by adding lactose or isopropyl-β-D-thiogalactopyranoside (IPTG).
   3923..4511    -  rep_origin     ori: high-copy-number ColE1/pMB1/pBR322/pUC origin of replication
   4682..5542    -  CDS            AmpR: β-lactamase; bla; confers resistance to ampicillin, carbenicillin, and related antibiotics
   5543..5647    -  promoter       AmpR promoter: bla
   5700..6128    -  rep_origin     f1 ori (sequence partly withheld): f1 bacteriophage origin of replication; arrow indicates direction of (+) strand synthesis
   6133..6199    -  CDS            lacZα (fragment): LacZα fragment of β-galactosidase; lacZ fragment
   6202..7186    +  promoter       CMV IE94 promoter: enhancer/promoter region of simian cytomegalovirus major immediate early transcription unit IE94
>Addgene plasmid #207616 | pCS2-Opto-BMPR2a | addgene full sequence | sequence record 405329 | Depositor Sequence
CGCCATTCTGCCTGGGGACGTCGGAGCAAGCTTGATTTAGGTGACACTATAGAATACAAGCTACTTGTTC
TTTTTGCAGGATCCCATCGATGCCACCATGGGGAGTAGCAAGAGCAAGCCTAAGGACCCCAGCCAGCGCG
GTGGAGGAGGTTCTGGAGGCGGTGGAAGTGGTGGCGGAGGTAGCCGCATGCTAAGAGGACGTGGTAAACA
CTCACTGCATACTTTAAATATACTGGAGACGGCACTTTCTCCTCCTTCTTTGGATCTGGACAACCTCACA
CTGCAGGAGCTGATTGGCCGGGGCCGGTACGGTACAGTGTATCGTGCTTCGCTGGATGACCGATCTGTAG
CAGTGAAAGTTTTCATTTCTGCTAACCGCCAGCAGTTCACTAATGAGCGTATGATTTATCGCCTCCTCCT
GGATCACGAGAACATAGCGCGCTTCCTAGAGAGCGAGGAGCGCGTCGGCACAGAAGGTCGGACAGAGTTT
CTCCTTCTGCTGGAGTTTTATCCTCATGGCTCTCTGTGCACGTATCTGAGCGGCCGGACTGTGGACTGGT
TGAGCTGCTGCCGTTTGGCTCTGTCTGTGACCAGAGGGTTGGCGTACCTACATACAGAGATACAGCGAGG
GGATGTGTATAAACCGGCTGTCTCCCACCGGGATCTGAACAGCAGGAATGTGCTGGTTAAGACGGACGGC
TCGTGTGTGATCAGTGACTTTGGACTGTCCATGATTCTGATAGGAAAGAGGCCGCCTGGTCATGGAGAAG
AGGACAACAGTGCCATCAGTGAGGTAGGTACAGTGCGGTACATGGCTCCAGAAGTGCTGGAAGGGGCTGT
GAATCTGAGGGATTGTGAGTCTGCGCTGAAACAAGTGGATGTTTATGCACTGGGTCTGGTTTACTGGGAG
ACCTTCATGCGCTGTGCAGATCTTTTCCCAGGTGAAACAGTGCCAGCTTTTCAGTTGGCATTCCAGGCAG
AGGTGGGCAATCATCCTACCATAGAGGACGTGCAGGCGCTTGTGTCCAGAGAAAAAGAAAGACCCAAATT
CCCAGAAGCCTGGAAAGAGAATAGCCTGACGGTGCATTCTCTGAAAGAGACGATGGAAGACTGCTGGGAT
CAGGACGCAGAAGCCCGACTGACAGCTCAGTGTGCGGAGGAGCGACTCGCCGAACTGCTCCTCATCTGGG
ACAGAGAAAAATCAGCCAGTCCTGCTCTTAACCACAGCACTGCACTGCAGACACCTAAAGTAGGTTCTGT
CCTTGAACACTCATCCACAAACACTGAAGACCATGAAGGTGCTGATAAACCACTCCACAATGACACCTCA
GTGGAGCAAACCTCAGCAGGAGGAACTAATCCCGCAGAGAAGAAAAAGAACTGCATCAACTATGAGTGGC
AGCAGGCCCAATCACGACAGTCTGGCACAGAAAGCTCCTCCGCTACTCCTGTCTCAGAGTCCTGCAATGC
CACGCATCCTCCACCAGTGGCCACCAATCTCTGTGCTCAGCTGACACGAGAAGACCTGGAGATACCAAAA
CTCGACCCGAGCGAAGTCCAGAGGAACATGAGAGAGAGCTCGGACGAGAGCCTTATGGAACATTCACAGA
AACAGTTCTGCTCTCCTGAAACGTCAGCCTCCCACGGCCCGTTTTATCCTCTCATGAAGATGGTTTCTGA
GGTTTCGGGGTCACAAGGATCCAGTAGGCATGGGGACACCCCTATAACCATCTTACCTAAGCAGCAGAAC
GTCCCTAAGAGACCCAGTAGCCTCAGTCTCCACGTAAAGCCTGGGAAAACATCCACCTCGACGTCTTCAT
CGCTGCGGATGAAGTTCGGAAAGCTTGGAAAGTCAAATCTGAAGAAGGTTGAGATGGGTGTGGCTAAAAG
CAGTGTGGTGAATGCGACGCATGAAGCCCGGCTGATTACAGTTGCCAACAACGATGCGGCGGCAGCAATG
AATAAATATGCAACAGAACCAGCAGCCGAGTCAGCAGGAAGTTCAGCCAACGAGGACTTGACCTTCGGCC
TCTTAAACACCAGTCCCGATGAGCAGGAGCCTCTGCTGAGAAGAGAGGCGCATCCTGACAATGCAAACAA
CAACAACAGCAATAACAACAATGGTGAGGGAGATGGTGATGGAGAGACAGAGGGTGGAGGAGAGGGAGGA
GAGAACAATGAGAGTGTCGGTCCGACAGGGGATGCTTCGTCGTCTTCTACGGTGGAGCCGGTTGTGCTGC
CTGGCCCGTGTTCTGCTTCAACCGCCATTCCTCCACAGGCCCAAAGCCAGACACAGACACACGGAGAGGC
TCTGCTCAGACAGAACCGAGTGCGCAGACCAGAGAGACCCAACTCTCTGGATCTGTCCATCACAACACTG
CCATTACTAGGAGGCAGGTCTGTCGGCGATGGGACAGAGGGGTCAGGGGATAAAATCAAGAAGCGGGTAA
AGACGCCTTACGCACTTAAGAAGTGGCGTCCTGCCAGCTGGGTTATCACCACTGACACACTGGATGCCGA
AGTCAACAACAACAGTCGTCACGGAGGAGGCCTCGGGCAGAATCAGAATCAGGCTGGGACCAGCAGACCT
AAATCAGCTTCGGCTGTCTATCTAGGCAGTCGAGGAGGATCTCGCTTCTCAGATCCTAATGACTGTGACT
TTGGTGGAGGAGGTTCTGGAGGCGGTGGAAGTGGTGGCGGAGGTAGCCCTGACTACAGTCTCGTGAAGGC
TCTGCAAATGGCACAACAGAATTTTGTCATTACAGACGCCTCCCTCCCAGACAACCCTATCGTCTACGCC
AGTAGAGGGTTTCTGACACTGACAGGCTATTCTCTCGACCAGATCCTGGGCAGGAACTGCAGGTTTCTGC
AAGGGCCAGAAACAGACCCAAGAGCTGTGGATAAGATCAGGAATGCCATCACCAAAGGCGTTGATACCAG
TGTCTGTCTGCTGAATTATAGACAGGATGGCACAACCTTCTGGAATCTCTTCTTCGTGGCTGGACTCAGA
GATTCTAAGGGCAATATTGTCAACTACGTCGGAGTGCAGTCAAAGGTGAGCGAAGATTATGCCAAGCTGC
TGGTCAACGAGCAGAACATTGAGTACAAAGGTGTGCGCACCAGTAACATGCTGCGCAGAAAGCCCGGGTC
TAGTTATCCGTACGACGTACCAGACTACGCATAAGAATTCAAGGCCTCTCGAGCCTCTAGAACTATAGTG
AGTCGTATTACGTAGATCCAGACATGATAAGATACATTGATGAGTTTGGACAAACCACAACTAGAATGCA
GTGAAAAAAATGCTTTATTTGTGAAATTTGTGATGCTATTGCTTTATTTGTAACCATTATAAGCTGCAAT
AAACAAGTTAACAACAACAATTGCATTCATTTTATGTTTCAGGTTCAGGGGGAGGTGTGGGAGGTTTTTT
AATTCGCGGCCGCGGCGCCAATGCATTGGGCCCGGTACCCAGCTTTTGTTCCCTTTAGTGAGGGTTAATT
GCGCGCTTGGCGTAATCATGGTCATAGCTGTTTCCTGTGTGAAATTGTTATCCGCTCACAATTCCACACA
ACATACGAGCCGGAAGCATAAAGTGTAAAGCCTGGGGTGCCTAATGAGTGAGCTAACTCACATTAATTGC
GTTGCGCTCACTGCCCGCTTTCCAGTCGGGAAACCTGTCGTGCCAGCTGCATTAATGAATCGGCCAACGC
GCGGGGAGAGGCGGTTTGCGTATTGGGCGCTCTTCCGCTTCCTCGCTCACTGACTCGCTGCGCTCGGTCG
TTCGGCTGCGGCGAGCGGTATCAGCTCACTCAAAGGCGGTAATACGGTTATCCACAGAATCAGGGGATAA
CGCAGGAAAGAACATGTGAGCAAAAGGCCAGCAAAAGGCCAGGAACCGTAAAAAGGCCGCGTTGCTGGCG
TTTTTCCATAGGCTCCGCCCCCCTGACGAGCATCACAAAAATCGACGCTCAAGTCAGAGGTGGCGAAACC
CGACAGGACTATAAAGATACCAGGCGTTTCCCCCTGGAAGCTCCCTCGTGCGCTCTCCTGTTCCGACCCT
GCCGCTTACCGGATACCTGTCCGCCTTTCTCCCTTCGGGAAGCGTGGCGCTTTCTCATAGCTCACGCTGT
AGGTATCTCAGTTCGGTGTAGGTCGTTCGCTCCAAGCTGGGCTGTGTGCACGAACCCCCCGTTCAGCCCG
ACCGCTGCGCCTTATCCGGTAACTATCGTCTTGAGTCCAACCCGGTAAGACACGACTTATCGCCACTGGC
AGCAGCCACTGGTAACAGGATTAGCAGAGCGAGGTATGTAGGCGGTGCTACAGAGTTCTTGAAGTGGTGG
CCTAACTACGGCTACACTAGAAGGACAGTATTTGGTATCTGCGCTCTGCTGAAGCCAGTTACCTTCGGAA
AAAGAGTTGGTAGCTCTTGATCCGGCAAACAAACCACCGCTGGTAGCGGTGGTTTTTTTGTTTGCAAGCA
GCAGATTACGCGCAGAAAAAAAGGATCTCAAGAAGATCCTTTGATCTTTTCTACGGGGTCTGACGCTCAG
TGGAACGAAAACTCACGTTAAGGGATTTTGGTCATGAGATTATCAAAAAGGATCTTCACCTAGATCCTTT
TAAATTAAAAATGAAGTTTTAAATCAATCTAAAGTATATATGAGTAAACTTGGTCTGACAGTTACCAATG
CTTAATCAGTGAGGCACCTATCTCAGCGATCTGTCTATTTCGTTCATCCATAGTTGCCTGACTCCCCGTC
GTGTAGATAACTACGATACGGGAGGGCTTACCATCTGGCCCCAGTGCTGCAATGATACCGCGAGACCCAC
GCTCACCGGCTCCAGATTTATCAGCAATAAACCAGCCAGCCGGAAGGGCCGAGCGCAGAAGTGGTCCTGC
AACTTTATCCGCCTCCATCCAGTCTATTAATTGTTGCCGGGAAGCTAGAGTAAGTAGTTCGCCAGTTAAT
AGTTTGCGCAACGTTGTTGCCATTGCTACAGGCATCGTGGTGTCACGCTCGTCGTTTGGTATGGCTTCAT
TCAGCTCCGGTTCCCAACGATCAAGGCGAGTTACATGATCCCCCATGTTGTGCAAAAAAGCGGTTAGCTC
CTTCGGTCCTCCGATCGTTGTCAGAAGTAAGTTGGCCGCAGTGTTATCACTCATGGTTATGGCAGCACTG
CATAATTCTCTTACTGTCATGCCATCCGTAAGATGCTTTTCTGTGACTGGTGAGTACTCAACCAAGTCAT
TCTGAGAATAGTGTATGCGGCGACCGAGTTGCTCTTGCCCGGCGTCAATACGGGATAATACCGCGCCACA
TAGCAGAACTTTAAAAGTGCTCATCATTGGAAAACGTTCTTCGGGGCGAAAACTCTCAAGGATCTTACCG
CTGTTGAGATCCAGTTCGATGTAACCCACTCGTGCACCCAACTGATCTTCAGCATCTTTTACTTTCACCA
GCGTTTCTGGGTGAGCAAAAACAGGAAGGCAAAATGCCGCAAAAAAGGGAATAAGGGCGACACGGAAATG
TTGAATACTCATACTCTTCCTTTTTCAATATTATTGAAGCATTTATCAGGGTTATTGTCTCATGAGCGGA
TACATATTTGAATGTATTTAGAAAAATAAACAAATAGGGGTTCCGCGCACATTTCCCCGAAAAGTGCCAC
CTAAATTGTAAGCGTTAATATTTTGTTAAAATTCGCGTTAAATTTTTGTTAAATCAGCTCATTTTTTAAC
CAATAGGCCGAAATCGGCAAAATCCCTTATAAATCAAAAGAATAGACCGAGATAGGGT
[37 nt withheld, positions 5799-5835]
AAAGAACGTGGACTCCAACGTCAAAGG
[49 nt withheld, positions 5863-5911]
T
[91 nt withheld, positions 5913-6003]
G
[124 nt withheld, positions 6005-6128]
CCCATTCGCCATTCAGGCTGCGCAACTGTTGGGAAGGGCGATCGGTGCGGGCCTCTTCGCTATTACGCCA
GTCGACCATAGCCAATTCAATATGGCGTATATGGACTCATGCCAATTCAATATGGTGGATCTGGACCTGT
GCCAATTCAATATGGCGTATATGGACTCGTGCCAATTCAATATGGTGGATCTGGACCCCAGCCAATTCAA
TATGGCGGACTTGGCACCATGCCAATTCAATATGGCGGACTTGGCACTGTGCCAACTGGGGAGGGGTCTA
CTTGGCACGGTGCCAAGTTTGAGGAGGGGTCTTGGCCCTGTGCCAAGTCCGCCATATTGAATTGGCATGG
TGCCAATAATGGCGGCCATATTGGCTATATGCCAGGATCAATATATAGGCAATATCCAATATGGCCCTAT
GCCAATATGGCTATTGGCCAGGTTCAATACTATGTATTGGCCCTATGCCATATAGTATTCCATATATGGG
TTTTCCTATTGACGTAGATAGCCCCTCCCAATGGGCGGTCCCATATACCATATATGGGGCTTCCTAATAC
CGCCCATAGCCACTCCCCCATTGACGTCAATGGTCTCTATATATGGTCTTTCCTATTGACGTCATATGGG
CGGTCCTATTGACGTATATGGCGCCTCCCCCATTGACGTCAATTACGGTAAATGGCCCGCCTGGCTCAAT
GCCCATTGACGTCAATAGGACCACCCACCATTGACGTCAATGGGATGGCTCATTGCCCATTCATATCCGT
TCTCACGCCCCCTATTGACGTCAATGACGGTAAATGGCCCACTTGGCAGTACATCAATATCTATTAATAG
TAACTTGGCAAGTACATTACTATTGGAAGGACGCCAGGGTACATTGGCAGTACTCCCATTGACGTCAATG
GCGGTAAATGGCCCGCGATGGCTGCCAAGTACATCCCCATTGACGTCAATGGGGAGGGGCAATGACGCAA
ATGGGCGTTCCATTGACGTAAATGGGCGGTAGGCGTGCCTAATGGGAGGTCTATATAAGCAATGCTCGTT
TAGGGAAC
