Features (pLannotate 1.2.2; 17 found; start..end, strand, type, name):
    548..614     +  CDS            lacZα (fragment): LacZα fragment of β-galactosidase; lacZ fragment
    619..1047    +  rep_origin     f1 ori (sequence partly withheld): f1 bacteriophage origin of replication; arrow indicates direction of (+) strand synthesis
   1100..1204    +  promoter       AmpR promoter: bla
   1205..2065    +  CDS            AmpR: β-lactamase; bla; confers resistance to ampicillin, carbenicillin, and related antibiotics
   2236..2824    +  rep_origin     ori: high-copy-number ColE1/pMB1/pBR322/pUC origin of replication
   3007..3099    +  CDS            lacI (fragment): lac repressor; lacI; The lac repressor binds to the lac operator to inhibit transcription in E. coli. This inhibition can be relieved by adding lactose or isopropyl-β-D-thiogalactopyranoside (IPTG).
   3112..3133    +  protein_bind   CAP binding site: CAP binding activates transcription in the presence of cAMP. E. coli catabolite activator protein
   3148..3178    +  promoter       lac promoter: promoter for the E. coli lac operon
   3186..3202    +  protein_bind   lac operator: The lac repressor binds to the lac operator to inhibit transcription in E. coli. This inhibition can be relieved by adding lactose or isopropyl-β-D-thiogalactopyranoside (IPTG). lac repressor encoded by lacI
   3247..3265    +  promoter       T3 promoter: promoter for bacteriophage T3 RNA polymerase
   3378..3512    +  polyA_signal   SV40 poly(A) signal: SV40 polyadenylation signal
   3517..3534    +  promoter       T7 promoter (fragment): promoter for bacteriophage T7 RNA polymerase
   3686..4042    -  CDS            PHOT (fragment): PHOT_CHLRE - Experimental evidence at protein level: Swiss-Prot protein existence level 1. Protein kinase that acts as a blue light photoreceptor (PubMed:15695460, PubMed:24285544). Required for non-photochemical quenching (NPQ), a mechanism that converts and dissipates the harmful excess absorbed light energy into heat and protect the photosynthetic apparatus from photo-oxidative damage (PubMed:27626383). Controls the energy-dependent chlorophyll fluorescence quenching (qE) activity of chlorophyll excited states by inducing the expression of the qE effector protein LHCSR3 in high light intens
   4121..6562    -  CDS            Bmpr2 (fragment): BMPR2_MOUSE - Experimental evidence at protein level: Swiss-Prot protein existence level 1. On ligand binding, forms a receptor complex consisting of two type II and two type I transmembrane serine/threonine kinases. Type II receptors phosphorylate and activate type I receptors which autophosphorylate, then bind and activate SMAD transcriptional regulators. Binds to BMP7, BMP2 and, less efficiently, BMP4. Binding is weak but enhanced by the presence of type I receptors for BMPs. Mediates induction of adipogenesis by GDF6 (PubMed:23527555). From Mus musculus (Mouse).
   6608..6649    -  CDS            myr: N-myristoylation signal from Src kinase (Pellman et al., 1985; Kaplan et al., 1988)
   6694..6712    -  promoter       SP6 promoter: promoter for bacteriophage SP6 RNA polymerase
   6747..541     -  promoter       CMV IE94 promoter (across the origin): enhancer/promoter region of simian cytomegalovirus major immediate early transcription unit IE94
>Addgene plasmid #207616 | pCS2-Opto-BMPR2a | addgene full sequence | sequence record 409798 | Addgene NGS Result
CGTCAATAGGAAAGACCATATATAGAGACCATTGACGTCAATGGGGGAGTGGCTATGGGCGGTATTAGGA
AGCCCCATATATGGTATATGGGACCGCCCATTGGGAGGGGCTATCTACGTCAATAGGAAAACCCATATAT
GGAATACTATATGGCATAGGGCCAATACATAGTATTGAACCTGGCCAATAGCCATATTGGCATAGGGCCA
TATTGGATATTGCCTATATATTGATCCTGGCATATAGCCAATATGGCCGCCATTATTGGCACCATGCCAA
TTCAATATGGCGGACTTGGCACAGGGCCAAGACCCCTCCTCAAACTTGGCACCGTGCCAAGTAGACCCCT
CCCCAGTTGGCACAGTGCCAGGTCCGCCATATTGAATTGGCATGGTGCCAAGTCCGCCATATTGAATTGG
CTGGGGTCCAGATCCACCATATTGAATTGGCACGAGTCCATATACGCCATATTGAATTGGCACAGGTCCA
GATCCACCATATTGAATTGGCATGAGTCCATATACGCCATATTGAATTGGCGGTCGACTGGCGTAATAGC
GAAGAGGCCCGCACCGATCGCCCTTCCCAACAGTTGCGCAGCCTGAATGGCGAATGGG
[124 nt withheld, positions 619-742]
C
[91 nt withheld, positions 744-834]
A
[49 nt withheld, positions 836-884]
CCTTTGACGTTGGAGTCCACGTTCTTT
[37 nt withheld, positions 912-948]
ACCCTATCTCGGTCTATTCTTTTGATTTATAAGGGATTTTGCCGATTTCGGCCTATTGGTTAAAAAATGA
GCTGATTTAACAAAAATTTAACGCGAATTTTAACAAAATATTAACGCTTACAATTTAGGTGGCACTTTTC
GGGGAAATGTGCGCGGAACCCCTATTTGTTTATTTTTCTAAATACATTCAAATATGTATCCGCTCATGAG
ACAATAACCCTGATAAATGCTTCAATAATATTGAAAAAGGAAGAGTATGAGTATTCAACATTTCCGTGTC
GCCCTTATTCCCTTTTTTGCGGCATTTTGCCTTCCTGTTTTTGCTCACCCAGAAACGCTGGTGAAAGTAA
AAGATGCTGAAGATCAGTTGGGTGCACGAGTGGGTTACATCGAACTGGATCTCAACAGCGGTAAGATCCT
TGAGAGTTTTCGCCCCGAAGAACGTTTTCCAATGATGAGCACTTTTAAAGTTCTGCTATGTGGCGCGGTA
TTATCCCGTATTGACGCCGGGCAAGAGCAACTCGGTCGCCGCATACACTATTCTCAGAATGACTTGGTTG
AGTACTCACCAGTCACAGAAAAGCATCTTACGGATGGCATGACAGTAAGAGAATTATGCAGTGCTGCCAT
AACCATGAGTGATAACACTGCGGCCAACTTACTTCTGACAACGATCGGAGGACCGAAGGAGCTAACCGCT
TTTTTGCACAACATGGGGGATCATGTAACTCGCCTTGATCGTTGGGAACCGGAGCTGAATGAAGCCATAC
CAAACGACGAGCGTGACACCACGATGCCTGTAGCAATGGCAACAACGTTGCGCAAACTATTAACTGGCGA
ACTACTTACTCTAGCTTCCCGGCAACAATTAATAGACTGGATGGAGGCGGATAAAGTTGCAGGACCACTT
CTGCGCTCGGCCCTTCCGGCTGGCTGGTTTATTGCTGATAAATCTGGAGCCGGTGAGCGTGGGTCTCGCG
GTATCATTGCAGCACTGGGGCCAGATGGTAAGCCCTCCCGTATCGTAGTTATCTACACGACGGGGAGTCA
GGCAACTATGGATGAACGAAATAGACAGATCGCTGAGATAGGTGCCTCACTGATTAAGCATTGGTAACTG
TCAGACCAAGTTTACTCATATATACTTTAGATTGATTTAAAACTTCATTTTTAATTTAAAAGGATCTAGG
TGAAGATCCTTTTTGATAATCTCATGACCAAAATCCCTTAACGTGAGTTTTCGTTCCACTGAGCGTCAGA
CCCCGTAGAAAAGATCAAAGGATCTTCTTGAGATCCTTTTTTTCTGCGCGTAATCTGCTGCTTGCAAACA
AAAAAACCACCGCTACCAGCGGTGGTTTGTTTGCCGGATCAAGAGCTACCAACTCTTTTTCCGAAGGTAA
CTGGCTTCAGCAGAGCGCAGATACCAAATACTGTTCTTCTAGTGTAGCCGTAGTTAGGCCACCACTTCAA
GAACTCTGTAGCACCGCCTACATACCTCGCTCTGCTAATCCTGTTACCAGTGGCTGCTGCCAGTGGCGAT
AAGTCGTGTCTTACCGGGTTGGACTCAAGACGATAGTTACCGGATAAGGCGCAGCGGTCGGGCTGAACGG
GGGGTTCGTGCACACAGCCCAGCTTGGAGCGAACGACCTACACCGAACTGAGATACCTACAGCGTGAGCT
ATGAGAAAGCGCCACGCTTCCCGAAGGGAGAAAGGCGGACAGGTATCCGGTAAGCGGCAGGGTCGGAACA
GGAGAGCGCACGAGGGAGCTTCCAGGGGGAAACGCCTGGTATCTTTATAGTCCTGTCGGGTTTCGCCACC
TCTGACTTGAGCGTCGATTTTTGTGATGCTCGTCAGGGGGGCGGAGCCTATGGAAAAACGCCAGCAACGC
GGCCTTTTTACGGTTCCTGGCCTTTTGCTGGCCTTTTGCTCACATGTTCTTTCCTGCGTTATCCCCTGAT
TCTGTGGATAACCGTATTACCGCCTTTGAGTGAGCTGATACCGCTCGCCGCAGCCGAACGACCGAGCGCA
GCGAGTCAGTGAGCGAGGAAGCGGAAGAGCGCCCAATACGCAAACCGCCTCTCCCCGCGCGTTGGCCGAT
TCATTAATGCAGCTGGCACGACAGGTTTCCCGACTGGAAAGCGGGCAGTGAGCGCAACGCAATTAATGTG
AGTTAGCTCACTCATTAGGCACCCCAGGCTTTACACTTTATGCTCCCGGCTCGTATGTTGTGTGGAATTG
TGAGCGGATAACAATTTCACACAGGAAACAGCTATGACCATGATTACGCCAAGCGCGCAATTAACCCTCA
CTAAAGGGAACAAAAGCTGGGTACCGGGCCCAATGCATTGGCGCCGCGGCCGCGAATTAAAAAACCTCCC
ACACCTCCCCCTGAACCTGAAACATAAAATGAATGCAATTGTTGTTGTTAACTTGTTTATTGCAGCTTAT
AATGGTTACAAATAAAGCAATAGCATCACAAATTTCACAAATAAAGCATTTTTTTCACTGCATTCTAGTT
GTGGTTTGTCCAAACTCATCAATGTATCTTATCATGTCTGGATCTACGTAATACGACTCACTATAGTTCT
AGAGGCTCGAGAGGCCTTGAATTCTTATGCGTAGTCTGGTACGTCGTACGGATAACTAGACCCGGGCTTT
CTGCGCAGCATGTTACTGGTGCGCACACCTTTGTACTCAATGTTCTGCTCGTTGACCAGCAGCTTGGCAT
AATCTTCGCTCACCTTTGACTGCACTCCGACGTAGTTGACAATATTGCCCTTAGAATCTCTGAGTCCAGC
CACGAAGAAGAGATTCCAGAAGGTTGTGCCATCCTGTCTATAATTCAGCAGACAGACACTGGTATCAACG
CCTTTGGTGATGGCATTCCTGATCTTATCCACAGCTCTTGGGTCTGTTTCTGGCCCTTGCAGAAACCTGC
AGTTCCTGCCCAGGATCTGGTCGAGAGAATAGCCTGTCAGTGTCAGAAACCCTCTACTGGCGTAGACGAT
AGGGTTGTCTGGGAGGGAGGCGTCTGTAATGACAAAATTCTGTTGTGCCATTTGCAGAGCCTTCACGAGA
CTGTAGTCAGGGCTACCTCCGCCACCACTTCCACCGCCTCCAGAACCTCCTCCACCAAAGTCACAGTCAT
TAGGATCTGAGAAGCGAGATCCTCCTCGACTGCCTAGATAGACAGCCGAAGCTGATTTAGGTCTGCTGGT
CCCAGCCTGATTCTGATTCTGCCCGAGGCCTCCTCCGTGACGACTGTTGTTGTTGACTTCGGCATCCAGT
GTGTCAGTGGTGATAACCCAGCTGGCAGGACGCCACTTCTTAAGTGCGTAAGGCGTCTTTACCCGCTTCT
TGATTTTATCCCCTGACCCCTCTGTCCCATCGCCGACAGACCTGCCTCCTAGTAATGGCAGTGTTGTGAT
GGACAGATCCAGAGAGTTGGGTCTCTCTGGTCTGCGCACTCGGTTCTGTCTGAGCAGAGCCTCTCCGTGT
GTCTGTGTCTGGCTTTGGGCCTGTGGAGGAATGGCGGTTGAAGCAGAACACGGGCCAGGCAGCACAACCG
GCTCCACCGTAGAAGACGACGAAGCATCCCCTGTCGGACCGACACTCTCATTGTTCTCTCCTCCCTCTCC
TCCACCCTCTGTCTCTCCATCACCATCTCCCTCACCATTGTTGTTATTGCTGTTGTTGTTGTTTGCATTG
TCAGGATGCGCCTCTCTTCTCAGCAGAGGCTCCTGCTCATCGGGACTGGTGTTTAAGAGGCCGAAGGTCA
AGTCCTCGTTGGCTGAACTTCCTGCTGACTCGGCTGCTGGTTCTGTTGCATATTTATTCATTGCTGCCGC
CGCATCGTTGTTGGCAACTGTAATCAGCCGGGCTTCATGCGTCGCATTCACCACACTGCTTTTAGCCACA
CCCATCTCAACCTTCTTCAGATTTGACTTTCCAAGCTTTCCGAACTTCATCCGCAGCGATGAAGACGTCG
AGGTGGATGTTTTCCCAGGCTTTACGTGGAGACTGAGGCTACTGGGTCTCTTAGGGACGTTCTGCTGCTT
AGGTAAGATGGTTATAGGGGTGTCCCCATGCCTACTGGATCCTTGTGACCCCGAAACCTCAGAAACCATC
TTCATGAGAGGATAAAACGGGCCGTGGGAGGCTGACGTTTCAGGAGAGCAGAACTGTTTCTGTGAATGTT
CCATAAGGCTCTCGTCCGAGCTCTCTCTCATGTTCCTCTGGACTTCGCTCGGGTCGAGTTTTGGTATCTC
CAGGTCTTCTCGTGTCAGCTGAGCACAGAGATTGGTGGCCACTGGTGGAGGATGCGTGGCATTGCAGGAC
TCTGAGACAGGAGTAGCGGAGGAGCTTTCTGTGCCAGACTGTCGTGATTGGGCCTGCTGCCACTCATAGT
TGATGCAGTTCTTTTTCTTCTCTGCGGGATTAGTTCCTCCTGCTGAGGTTTGCTCCACTGAGGTGTCATT
GTGGAGTGGTTTATCAGCACCTTCATGGTCTTCAGTGTTTGTGGATGAGTGTTCAAGGACAGAACCTACT
TTAGGTGTCTGCAGTGCAGTGCTGTGGTTAAGAGCAGGACTGGCTGATTTTTCTCTGTCCCAGATGAGGA
GCAGTTCGGCGAGTCGCTCCTCCGCACACTGAGCTGTCAGTCGGGCTTCTGCGTCCTGATCCCAGCAGTC
TTCCATCGTCTCTTTCAGAGAATGCACCGTCAGGCTATTCTCTTTCCAGGCTTCTGGGAATTTGGGTCTT
TCTTTTTCTCTGGACACAAGCGCCTGCACGTCCTCTATGGTAGGATGATTGCCCACCTCTGCCTGGAATG
CCAACTGAAAAGCTGGCACTGTTTCACCTGGGAAAAGATCTGCACAGCGCATGAAGGTCTCCCAGTAAAC
CAGACCCAGTGCATAAACATCCACTTGTTTCAGCGCAGACTCACAATCCCTCAGATTCACAGCCCCTTCC
AGCACTTCTGGAGCCATGTACCGCACTGTACCTACCTCACTGATGGCACTGTTGTCCTCTTCTCCATGAC
CAGGCGGCCTCTTTCCTATCAGAATCATGGACAGTCCAAAGTCACTGATCACACACGAGCCGTCCGTCTT
AACCAGCACATTCCTGCTGTTCAGATCCCGGTGGGAGACAGCCGGTTTATACACATCCCCTCGCTGTATC
TCTGTATGTAGGTACGCCAACCCTCTGGTCACAGACAGAGCCAAACGGCAGCAGCTCAACCAGTCCACAG
TCCGGCCGCTCAGATACGTGCACAGAGAGCCATGAGGATAAAACTCCAGCAGAAGGAGAAACTCTGTCCG
ACCTTCTGTGCCGACGCGCTCCTCGCTCTCTAGGAAGCGCGCTATGTTCTCGTGATCCAGGAGGAGGCGA
TAAATCATACGCTCATTAGTGAACTGCTGGCGGTTAGCAGAAATGAAAACTTTCACTGCTACAGATCGGT
CATCCAGCGAAGCACGATACACTGTACCGTACCGGCCCCGGCCAATCAGCTCCTGCAGTGTGAGGTTGTC
CAGATCCAAAGAAGGAGGAGAAAGTGCCGTCTCCAGTATATTTAAAGTATGCAGTGAGTGTTTACCACGT
CCTCTTAGCATGCGGCTACCTCCGCCACCACTTCCACCGCCTCCAGAACCTCCTCCACCGCGCTGGCTGG
GGTCCTTAGGCTTGCTCTTGCTACTCCCCATGGTGGCATCGATGGGATCCTGCAAAAAGAACAAGTAGCT
TGTATTCTATAGTGTCACCTAAATCAAGCTTGCTCCGACGTCCCCAGGCAGAATGGCGGTTCCCTAAACG
AGCATTGCTTATATAGACCTCCCATTAGGCACGCCTACCGCCCATTTACGTCAATGGAACGCCCATTTGC
GTCATTGCCCCTCCCCATTGACGTCAATGGGGATGTACTTGGCAGCCATCGCGGGCCATTTACCGCCATT
GACGTCAATGGGAGTACTGCCAATGTACCCTGGCGTACTTCCAATAGTAATGTACTTGCCAAGTTACTAT
TAATAGATATTGATGTACTGCCAAGTGGGCCATTTACCGTCATTGACGTCAATAGGGGGCGTGAGAACGG
ATATGAATGGGCAATGAGCCATCCCATTGACGTCAATGGTGGGTGGTCCTATTGACGTCAATGGGCATTG
AGCCAGGCGGGCCATTTACCGTAATTGACGTCAATGGGGGAGGCGCCATATACGTCAATAGGACCGCCCA
TATGA
